Addgene plasmid #212702: pCfB12719
Purpose: gRNA targeting to the intergradtion site F3
Depositing lab: Irina Borodina. Depositing organization: Danmarks Tekniske Universitet. Publication: Combinatorial iterative method for metabolic engineering of Yarrowia lipolytica: application for betanin biosynthesis. Jiang W, Wang S, Avila P, Jorgensen TS, Yang Z, Borodina I. Metab Eng. 2024 Sep 9:S1096-7176(24)00110-1. doi: 10.1016/j.ymben.2024.09.003. PubMed 39260817.
Backbone
  Vector backbone: custom backbone
  Vector type: Yeast Expression
  Selectable markers: Hph
Growth in bacteria
  Bacterial resistance: Ampicillin, 100 μg/mL
  Growth temperature: 37°C
  Growth strain: DH5alpha
  Copy number: High Copy
Gene/Insert
  Gene/Insert name: gRNA targeting to the intergradtion site F3
  gRNA/shRNA sequence: Unknown
  Species: Other
  Cloning method: Gibson Cloning
Terms and licenses: Academic/Nonprofit Terms; Industry Terms: Not Available to Industry
How to cite: pCfB12719 was a gift from Irina Borodina (Addgene plasmid # 212702 ; http://n2t.net/addgene:212702 ; RRID:Addgene_212702)
