[The description below was written by a language model from this plasmid's Addgene catalogue record and pLannotate feature annotations shown in this document.]
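Description:
pCfB12719 is a yeast guide-RNA expression plasmid built on a custom backbone. It was made for CRISPR/Cas9 genome engineering of Yarrowia lipolytica, the host named in the associated publication on combinatorial, iterative metabolic engineering for betanin production. In E. coli it is propagated as a high-copy plasmid through a ColE1/pUC-type origin and selected with ampicillin via the β-lactamase gene. In yeast, selection relies on hygromycin resistance (Hph). The annotated hygromycin phosphotransferase coding sequence spans the numbering origin of the circular 6.8 kb sequence and is followed by a CYC1 terminator fragment. The promoter driving this marker is not annotated. No yeast replication element (ARS/CEN or similar) is identified in the feature table either, so how the plasmid is maintained in yeast is not documented here.

The payload is a single guide RNA directed at a genomic integration site designated F3. The feature table shows a Streptococcus pyogenes Cas9 gRNA scaffold lying immediately downstream of a tRNA element on the same strand. This arrangement is typical of tRNA-based RNA polymerase III expression, in which the guide is released from the transcript by tRNA processing. The spacer sequence is listed as unknown in the record, and Cas9 itself is not encoded on the plasmid, so it must be supplied by the host strain or another construct. Two minimal FRT sites flank the region containing the bacterial origin and AmpR, but their intended role is not stated. The short lacZα, KanR, 5S rRNA and rrnB terminator matches appear to be backbone remnants. The plasmid's evident use is to cut the F3 locus so that expression cassettes can be integrated there.
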