Features (pLannotate 1.2.2; 14 found; start..end, strand, type, name):
   1968..2001    -  protein_bind   FRT (minimal): supports FLP-mediated excision but not integration (Turan and Bode, 2011) FLP recombinase from the Saccharomyces cerevisiae 2μ plasmid
   2471..2490    +  CDS            lacZα (fragment): LacZα fragment of β-galactosidase; lacZ fragment
   2515..2532    -  terminator     rrnB T2 terminator (fragment): transcription terminator T2 from the E. coli rrnB gene
   2757..3345    -  rep_origin     ori: high-copy-number ColE1/pMB1/pBR322/pUC origin of replication
   3467..4327    -  CDS            AmpR: β-lactamase; bla; confers resistance to ampicillin, carbenicillin, and related antibiotics
   4330..4426    -  promoter       AmpR promoter (fragment): bla
   4456..4480    -  CDS            KanR (fragment): aminoglycoside phosphotransferase; aph(3')-Ia; confers resistance to kanamycin
   4509..4624    +  ncRNA          5S rRNA: Accession: RF00001 - 5S ribosomal RNA
   4628..4668    +  terminator     rrnB T1 terminator (fragment): transcription terminator T1 from the E. coli rrnB gene
   4712..4745    +  protein_bind   FRT (minimal): supports FLP-mediated excision but not integration (Turan and Bode, 2011) FLP recombinase from the Saccharomyces cerevisiae 2μ plasmid
   4809..4883    -  misc_RNA       gRNA scaffold: guide RNA scaffold for the Streptococcus pyogenes CRISPR/Cas9 system
   4912..4982    -  ncRNA          tRNA: Accession: RF00005 - tRNA
   6345..6578    -  terminator     CYC1 terminator (fragment): S. cerevisiae CYC1; transcription terminator for CYC1
   6580..818     -  CDS            HygR (fragment) (across the origin): aminoglycoside phosphotransferase from E. coli; aph(4)-Ia; confers resistance to hygromycin
>Addgene plasmid #212702 | pCfB12719 | addgene full sequence | sequence record 428713 | Addgene NGS Result
AGTTGGTCAAGACCAATGCGGAGCATATACGCCCGGAGCCGCGGCGATCCTGCAAGCTCCGGATGCCTCC
GCTCGAAGTAGCGCGTCTGCTGCTCCATACAAGCCAACCACGGCCTCCAGAAGAAGATGTTGGCGACCTC
GTATTGGGAATCCCCGAACATCGCCTCGCTCCAGTCAATGACCGCTGTTATGCGGCCATTGTCCGTCAGG
ACATTGTTGGAGCCGAAATCCGCGTGCACGAGGTGCCGGACTTCGGGGCAGTCCTCGGCCCAAAGCATCA
GCTCATCGAGAGCCTGCGCGACGGACGCACTGACGGTGTCGTCCATCACAGTTTGCCAGTGATACACATG
GGGATCAGCAATCGCGCATATGAAATCACGCCATGTAGTGTATTGACCGATTCCTTGCGGTCCGAATGGG
CCGAACCCGCTCGTCTGGCTAAGATCGGCCGCAGCAATGGCATCCATTGCCTCCGCGACCGGCTGCAGAA
CAGCGGGCAGTTCGGTTTCAGGCAGGTCTTGCAACGTGACACCCTGTGCACGGCGGGAGATGCAATAGGT
CAGGCTCTCGCTGAATTCCCCAATGTCAAGCACTTCCGGAATCGGGAGCGCGGCCGATGCAAAGTGCCGA
TAAACATAACGATCTTTGTAGAAACCATCGGCGCAGCTATTTACCCGCAGGACATATCCACGCCCTCCTA
CATCGAAGCTGAAAGCACGAGATTCTTCGCCCTCCGAGAGCTGCATCAGGTCGGAGACGCTGTCGAACTT
TTCGATCAGAAACTTCTCGACAGACGTCGCGGTGAGTTCAGGCTTTTTACCCATTGCTGTAGATATGTCT
TGTGTGTAAGGGGGTTGGGGTGGTTGTTTGTGTTCTTGACTTTTGTGTTAGCAAGGGAAGACGGGCAAAA
AAGTGAGTGTGGTTGGGAGGGAGAGACGAGCCTTATATATAATGCTTGTTTGTGTTTGTGCAAGTGGACG
CCGAAACGGGCAGGAGCCAAACTAAACAAGGCAGACAATGCGAGCTTAATTGGATTGCCTGATGGGCAGG
GGTTAGGGCTCGATCAATGGGGGTGCGAAGTGACAAAATTGGGAATTAGGTTCGCAAGCAAGGCTGACAA
GACTTTGGCCCAAACATTTGTACGCGGTGGACAACAGGAGCCACCCATCGTCTGTCACGGGCTAGCCGGT
CGTGCGTCCTGTCAGGCTCCACCTAGGCTCCATGCCACTCCATACAATCCCACTAGTGTACCGCTAGGCC
GCTTTTAGCTCCCATCTAAGACCCCCCCAAAACCTCCACTGTACAGTGCACTGTACTGTGTGGCGATCAA
GGGCAAGGGAAAAAAGGCGCAAACATGCATGCATGGAATGACGTAGGTAAGGCGTTACTAGACTGAAAAG
TGGCACATTTCGGCGTGCCAAAGGGTCCTAGGTGCGTTTCGCGAGCTGGGCGCCAGGCCAAGCCGCTCCA
AAACGCCTCTCCGACTCCCTCCAGCGGCCTCCATATCCCCATCCCTCTCCACAGCAATGTTGTTAAGCCT
TGCAAACGAAAAAATAGAAAGGCTAATAAGCTTCCAATATTGTGGTGTACGCTGCATAACGCAACAATGA
GCGCCAAACAACACACACACACAGCACACAGCAGCATTAACCACGATGAACAGCATGACATTACAGGTGG
GTGTGTAATCAGGGCCCTGATTGCTGGTGGTGGGAGCCCCCATCATGGGCTCTCGTCCAGCCGCGGAAAC
CGGAAACGCTCGAATCTGCCGCCGCTCATACTCACCGAAACGTGTGGGGCTCGAAAAAACGGGCGCCAAA
CTCCTTATACTACTGTATATTCAAGCAAGTATATCCGTGGGTGCGGGTGATTTGGATCTAAGGTTCGTAC
TCAACACTCACGAGCAGCTTGCCTATGTTACATCCTTTTATCAGACATAGCGGCCGCAAATTTAAATAAA
ATGAAGTGAAGTTCCTATACTTTCTAGAGAATAGGAACTTCTATAGTGAGTCGAATAAGGGCGACACAAA
ATTTATTCTAAATGCATAATAAATACTGATAACATCTTATAGTTTGTATTATATTTTGTATTATCGTTGA
CATGTATAATTTTGATATCAAAAACTGATTTTCCCTTTATTATTTTCGAGATTTATTTTCTTAATTCTCT
TTAACAAACTAGAAATATTGTATATACAAAAAATCATAAATAATAGATGAATAGTTTAATTATAGGTGTT
CATCAATCGAAAAAGCAACGTATCTTATTTAAAGTGCGTTGCTTTTTTCTCATTTATAAGGTTAAATAAT
TCTCATATATCAAGCAAAGTGACAGGCGCCCTTAAATATTCTGACAAATGCTCTTTCCCTAAACTCCCCC
CATAAAAAAACCCGCCGAAGCGGGTTTTTACGTTATTTGCGGATTAACGATTACTCGTTATCAGAACCGC
CCAGGGGGCCCGAGCTTAAGACTGGCCGTCGTTTTACAACACAGAAAGAGTTTGTAGAAACGCAAAAAGG
CCATCCGTCAGGGGCCTTCTGCTTAGTTTGATGCCTGGCAGTTCCCTACTCTCGCCTTCCGCTTCCTCGC
TCACTGACTCGCTGCGCTCGGTCGTTCGGCTGCGGCGAGCGGTATCAGCTCACTCAAAGGCGGTAATACG
GTTATCCACAGAATCAGGGGATAACGCAGGAAAGAACATGTGAGCAAAAGGCCAGCAAAAGGCCAGGAAC
CGTAAAAAGGCCGCGTTGCTGGCGTTTTTCCATAGGCTCCGCCCCCCTGACGAGCATCACAAAAATCGAC
GCTCAAGTCAGAGGTGGCGAAACCCGACAGGACTATAAAGATACCAGGCGTTTCCCCCTGGAAGCTCCCT
CGTGCGCTCTCCTGTTCCGACCCTGCCGCTTACCGGATACCTGTCCGCCTTTCTCCCTTCGGGAAGCGTG
GCGCTTTCTCATAGCTCACGCTGTAGGTATCTCAGTTCGGTGTAGGTCGTTCGCTCCAAGCTGGGCTGTG
TGCACGAACCCCCCGTTCAGCCCGACCGCTGCGCCTTATCCGGTAACTATCGTCTTGAGTCCAACCCGGT
AAGACACGACTTATCGCCACTGGCAGCAGCCACTGGTAACAGGATTAGCAGAGCGAGGTATGTAGGCGGT
GCTACAGAGTTCTTGAAGTGGTGGGCTAACTACGGCTACACTAGAAGAACAGTATTTGGTATCTGCGCTC
TGCTGAAGCCAGTTACCTTCGGAAAAAGAGTTGGTAGCTCTTGATCCGGCAAACAAACCACCGCTGGTAG
CGGTGGTTTTTTTGTTTGCAAGCAGCAGATTACGCGCAGAAAAAAAGGATCTCAAGAAGATCCTTTGATC
TTTTCTACGGGGTCTGACGCTCAGTGGAACGACGCGCGCGTAACTCACGTTAAGGGATTTTGGTCATGAG
CTTGCGCCGTCCCGTCAAGTCAGCGTAATGCTCTGCTTACCAATGCTTAATCAGTGAGGCACCTATCTCA
GCGATCTGTCTATTTCGTTCATCCATAGTTGCCTGACTCCCCGTCGTGTAGATAACTACGATACGGGAGG
GCTTACCATCTGGCCCCAGCGCTGCGATGATACCGCGAGAACCACGCTCACCGGCTCCGGATTTATCAGC
AATAAACCAGCCAGCCGGAAGGGCCGAGCGCAGAAGTGGTCCTGCAACTTTATCCGCCTCCATCCAGTCT
ATTAATTGTTGCCGGGAAGCTAGAGTAAGTAGTTCGCCAGTTAATAGTTTGCGCAACGTTGTTGCCATCG
CTACAGGCATCGTGGTGTCACGCTCGTCGTTTGGTATGGCTTCATTCAGCTCCGGTTCCCAACGATCAAG
GCGAGTTACATGATCCCCCATGTTGTGCAAAAAAGCGGTTAGCTCCTTCGGTCCTCCGATCGTTGTCAGA
AGTAAGTTGGCCGCAGTGTTATCACTCATGGTTATGGCAGCACTGCATAATTCTCTTACTGTCATGCCAT
CCGTAAGATGCTTTTCTGTGACTGGTGAGTACTCAACCAAGTCATTCTGAGAATAGTGTATGCGGCGACC
GAGTTGCTCTTGCCCGGCGTCAATACGGGATAATACCGCGCCACATAGCAGAACTTTAAAAGTGCTCATC
ATTGGAAAACGTTCTTCGGGGCGAAAACTCTCAAGGATCTTACCGCTGTTGAGATCCAGTTCGATGTAAC
CCACTCGTGCACCCAACTGATCTTCAGCATCTTTTACTTTCACCAGCGTTTCTGGGTGAGCAAAAACAGG
AAGGCAAAATGCCGCAAAAAAGGGAATAAGGGCGACACGGAAATGTTGAATACTCATATTCTTCCTTTTT
CAATATTATTGAAGCATTTATCAGGGTTATTGTCTCATGAGCGGATACATATTTGAATGTATTTAGAAAA
ATAAACAAATAGGGGTCAGTGTTACAACCAATTAACCAATTCTGAACATTATCGCGAGCCCATTTATACC
TGAATATGGCTCATAACACCCCTTGTTTGCCTGGCGGCAGTAGCGCGGTGGTCCCACCTGACCCCATGCC
GAACTCAGAAGTGAAACGCCGTAGCGCCGATGGTAGTGTGGGGACTCCCCATGCGAGAGTAGGGAACTGC
CAGGCATCAAATAAAACGAAAGGCTCAGTCGAAAGACTGGGCCTTTCGCCCGGGCTAATTATGGGGTGTC
GCCCTTATTCGACTCTATAGTGAAGTTCCTATTCTCTAGAAAGTATAGGAACTTCTGAAGTGGGGATTTA
AATGCGGCCGCGAATGCACGCGATACCGTACCCACACAAAAAAAGCACCACCGACTCGGTGCCACTTTTT
CAAGTTGATAACGGACTAGCCTTATTTTAACTTGCTATTTCTAGCTCTAAAACCCGTGAAATTATCGGAG
AAATAACCAACCTGCGCCGACCCGGAATCGAACCGGGGGCCCATCGATGGCAACGATGGATTTTACCACT
AAACCATCGGCGCGTTTCTTGGCTTTTGTTAGGAACCAACCTCGAAATTACTCAGCAGTTTCCTTAGGTT
AGGGCGGAAATCGAGTCTGGATAAGACGTGGAACGATTGATACGATTACTTGATCTGTTAGCAATGATTC
ACTATCGCACGCATTCCGTTGCATCAAATTTAGGGATGCCATCAACTTTCAGTTCATAATTAATATCTTA
CCAAATTAGGTAATCTGCAAAAGTTCAGACTGTGAAATGTAACATTTTATATATCAAGCTCTATTTAATG
CCTCACAGTAGTTAACATAAAGAGATACAGAATTGTCGTGTCAGTGTATACTATCCATGTGTATACTCTG
GATATCCATTTGTATTCCATTATCTACGAATTGGCGGGGTTCTGCTCGAGCTGGGTGGCGAGGTTGTTAA
GTCGGTCCATTTTTGTGTGTCTTGGTTGGATGAGGTCCAAAGTGGGGGGAGTCTACCAGGCTTTATATAC
ACCTGGTAGTTGCAACTTTCGGTATGATCCCCACGAAAGATAAAGTTCAGCATGTGGAGAGCCGAGGTAG
TATGCGTGTGACAGAGACCCAAACTGGGGGTCACCGCGTGCACACTGGCGACGCCGCTCTGGAAGGTCAC
ATGACCGCAGATACTCCGTTCTCCCCTCACGTCGATTCGGCTCGGGGACACGGTCAGCGCCATTGCCACG
TGTCCACGGTTCTCTCCACTCTGTAGAAAGTCACTTCCACCAAGTTCCATGAAGCTTATTAGGTTTTTGG
AGAAATCCGGGGCGGCATTTCTGGGGTAACTTGGGCAAGCCAGTAGTGGATCAATTGGGACCCGAATTGG
GTGGAAAAAGGTGATAACGAGCCCTTTGGGATCCCCACAATTGATCTAAGACCTCTGCTTGCCCCGATCT
TGGCCCCCTCAGCCCCAACACTGTTGCTCTTCAAACTCCCCCATACCTCGGTTCAGATGCAGCCTTCAAA
ACTTTAACGTACCTCCGAGCCTGTGAAAACGTGGTCATGAAAAAACGAGAGATGTAAGTCCCGTCACATA
CCGCTGCGAGACCACCAGCTGTACATACACTTGGCGTTCCAGCATGCACGGTCGCTCAACAGGCGCTCCC
CCATTGGCGGAAAGACAAGCCCCCACTAGATTCCTGTTCAAGGGCAAAGTCTAGAAGCCCGCCCCCCCCA
GCGCCCGTTTCCTTGTTAGTGCGGCCTGCACATGTCACCTGTCTGGCAGGTATCGTCGCTACTTTGCCAG
TCGTATCGTCGTCAACGGATTGCGCTGCCCATTCACGTGTAAACTCTCGACGGATATCCCGGAGTTTCCC
GCCGATCCTCCCGCGAGCCACTGCCACGTCGCCTCCAAGCCTGCTCGAGCGTCCCAAAACCTTCTCAAGC
AAGGTTTTCAGTATAATGTTACATGCGTACACGCGTCTGTACAGAAAAAAAAGAAAAATTTGAAATATAA
ATAACGTTCTTAATACTAACATAACTATAAAAAAATAAATAGGGACCTAGACTTCAGGTTGTCTAACTCC
TTCCTTTTCGGTTAGAGCGGATGTGGGGGGAGGGCGTGAATGTAAGCGTGACATAACTAATTACATGATT
ATTCCTTTGCCCTCGGACGAGTGCTGGGGCGTCGGTTTCCACTATCGGCGAGTACTTCTACACAGCCATC
GGTCCAGACGGCCGCGCTTCTGCGGGCGATTTGTGTACGCCCGACAGTCCCGGCTCCGGATCGGACGATT
GCGTCGCATCGACCCTGCGCCCAAGCTGCATCATCGAAATTGCCGTCAACCAAGCTCTGATAG
